>Addgene plasmid #60875 | CIP2Aprom108bp-pGL4.10Luc | depositor partial sequence | sequence record 102843 | pGL4.10Luc backbone
GGCCTAACTGGCCGGTACCTGAGCTCGCTAGCCTCGAGGATATCAAGATCTGGCCTCGGCGGCCAAGCTT
GGCAATCCGGTACTGTTGGTAAAGCCACCATGGAAGATGCCAAAAACATTAAGAAGGGCCCAGCGCCATT
CTACCCACTCGAAGACGGGACCGCCGGCGAGCAGCTGCACAAAGCCATGAAGCGCTACGCCCTGGTGCCC
GGCACCATCGCCTTTACCGACGCACATATCGAGGTGGACATTACCTACGCCGAGTACTTCGAGATGAGCG
TTCGGCTGGCAGAAGCTATGAAGCGCTATGGGCTGAATACAAACCATCGGATCGTGGTGTGCAGCGAGAA
TAGCTTGCAGTTCTTCATGCCCGTGTTGGGTGCCCTGTTCATCGGTGTGGCTGTGGCCCCAGCTAACGAC
ATCTACAACGAGCGCGAGCTGCTGAACAGCATGGGCATCAGCCAGCCCACCGTCGTATTCGTGAGCAAGA
AAGGGCTGCAAAAGATCCTCAACGTGCAAAAGAAGCTACCGATCATACAAAAGATCATCATCATGGATAG
CAAGACCGACTACCAGGGCTTCCAAAGCATGTACACCTTCGTGACTTCCCATTTGCCACCCGGCTTCAAC
GAGTACGACTTCGTGCCCGAGAGCTTCGACCGGGACAAAACCATCGCCCTGATCATGAACAGTAGTGGCA
GTACCGGATTGCCCAAGGGCGTAGCCCTACCGCACCGCACCGCTTGTGTCCGATTCAGTCATGCCCGCGA
CCCCATCTTCGGCAACCAGATCATCCCCGACACCGCTATCCTCAGCGTGGTGCCATTTCACCACGGCTTC
GGCATGTTCACCACGCTGGGCTACTTGATCTGCGGCTTTCGGGTCGTGCTCATGTACCGCTTCGAGGAGG
AGCTATTCTTGCGCAGCTTGCAAGACTATAAGATTCAATCTGCCCTGCTGGTGCCCACACTATTTAGCTT
CTTCGCTAAGAGCACTCTCATCGACAAGTACGACCTAAGCAACTTGCACGAGATCGCCAGCGGCGGGGCG
CCGCTCAGCAAGGAGGTAGGTGAGGCCGTGGCCAAACGCTTCCACCTACCAGGCATCCGCCAGGGCTACG
GCCTGACAGAAACAACCAGCGCCATTCTGATCACCCCCGAAGGGGACGACAAGCCTGGCGCAGTAGGCAA
GGTGGTGCCCTTCTTCGAGGCTAAGGTGGTGGACTTGGACACCGGTAAGACACTGGGTGTGAACCAGCGC
GGCGAGCTGTGCGTCCGTGGCCCCATGATCATGAGCGGCTACGTTAACAACCCCGAGGCTACAAACGCTC
TCATCGACAAGGACGGCTGGCTGCACAGCGGCGACATCGCCTACTGGGACGAGGACGAGCACTTCTTCAT
CGTGGACCGGCTGAAGAGCCTGATCAAATACAAGGGCTACCAGGTAGCCCCAGCCGAACTGGAGAGCATC
CTGCTGCAACACCCCAACATCTTCGACGCCGGGGTCGCCGGCCTGCCCGACGACGATGCCGGCGAGCTGC
CCGCCGCAGTCGTCGTGCTGGAACACGGTAAAACCATGACCGAGAAGGAGATCGTGGACTATGTGGCCAG
CCAGGTTACAACCGCCAAGAAGCTGCGCGGTGGTGTTGTGTTCGTGGACGAGGTGCCTAAAGGACTGACC
GGCAAGTTGGACGCCCGCAAGATCCGCGAGATTCTCATTAAGGCCAAGAAGGGCGGCAAGATCGCCGTGT
AATAATTCTAGAGTCGGGGCGGCCGGCCGCTTCGAGCAGACATGATAAGATACATTGATGAGTTTGGACA
AACCACAACTAGAATGCAGTGAAAAAAATGCTTTATTTGTGAAATTTGTGATGCTATTGCTTTATTTGTA
ACCATTATAAGCTGCAATAAACAAGTTAACAACAACAATTGCATTCATTTTATGTTTCAGGTTCAGGGGG
AGGTGTGGGAGGTTTTTTAAAGCAAGTAAAACCTCTACAAATGTGGTAAAATCGATAAGGATCCGTCGAC
CGATGCCCTTGAGAGCCTTCAACCCAGTCAGCTCCTTCCGGTGGGCGCGGGGCATGACTATCGTCGCCGC
ACTTATGACTGTCTTCTTTATCATGCAACTCGTAGGACAGGTGCCGGCAGCGCTCTTCCGCTTCCTCGCT
CACTGACTCGCTGCGCTCGGTCGTTCGGCTGCGGCGAGCGGTATCAGCTCACTCAAAGGCGGTAATACGG
TTATCCACAGAATCAGGGGATAACGCAGGAAAGAACATGTGAGCAAAAGGCCAGCAAAAGGCCAGGAACC
GTAAAAAGGCCGCGTTGCTGGCGTTTTTCCATAGGCTCCGCCCCCCTGACGAGCATCACAAAAATCGACG
CTCAAGTCAGAGGTGGCGAAACCCGACAGGACTATAAAGATACCAGGCGTTTCCCCCTGGAAGCTCCCTC
GTGCGCTCTCCTGTTCCGACCCTGCCGCTTACCGGATACCTGTCCGCCTTTCTCCCTTCGGGAAGCGTGG
CGCTTTCTCATAGCTCACGCTGTAGGTATCTCAGTTCGGTGTAGGTCGTTCGCTCCAAGCTGGGCTGTGT
GCACGAACCCCCCGTTCAGCCCGACCGCTGCGCCTTATCCGGTAACTATCGTCTTGAGTCCAACCCGGTA
AGACACGACTTATCGCCACTGGCAGCAGCCACTGGTAACAGGATTAGCAGAGCGAGGTATGTAGGCGGTG
CTACAGAGTTCTTGAAGTGGTGGCCTAACTACGGCTACACTAGAAGAACAGTATTTGGTATCTGCGCTCT
GCTGAAGCCAGTTACCTTCGGAAAAAGAGTTGGTAGCTCTTGATCCGGCAAACAAACCACCGCTGGTAGC
GGTGGTTTTTTTGTTTGCAAGCAGCAGATTACGCGCAGAAAAAAAGGATCTCAAGAAGATCCTTTGATCT
TTTCTACGGGGTCTGACGCTCAGTGGAACGAAAACTCACGTTAAGGGATTTTGGTCATGAGATTATCAAA
AAGGATCTTCACCTAGATCCTTTTAAATTAAAAATGAAGTTTTAAATCAATCTAAAGTATATATGAGTAA
ACTTGGTCTGACAGCGGCCGCAAATGCTAAACCACTGCAGTGGTTACCAGTGCTTGATCAGTGAGGCACC
GATCTCAGCGATCTGCCTATTTCGTTCGTCCATAGTGGCCTGACTCCCCGTCGTGTAGATCACTACGATT
CGTGAGGGCTTACCATCAGGCCCCAGCGCAGCAATGATGCCGCGAGAGCCGCGTTCACCGGCCCCCGATT
TGTCAGCAATGAACCAGCCAGCAGGGAGGGCCGAGCGAAGAAGTGGTCCTGCTACTTTGTCCGCCTCCAT
CCAGTCTATGAGCTGCTGTCGTGATGCTAGAGTAAGAAGTTCGCCAGTGAGTAGTTTCCGAAGAGTTGTG
GCCATTGCTACTGGCATCGTGGTATCACGCTCGTCGTTCGGTATGGCTTCGTTCAACTCTGGTTCCCAGC
GGTCAAGCCGGGTCACATGATCACCCATATTATGAAGAAATGCAGTCAGCTCCTTAGGGCCTCCGATCGT
TGTCAGAAGTAAGTTGGCCGCGGTGTTGTCGCTCATGGTAATGGCAGCACTACACAATTCTCTTACCGTC
ATGCCATCCGTAAGATGCTTTTCCGTGACCGGCGAGTACTCAACCAAGTCGTTTTGTGAGTAGTGTATAC
GGCGACCAAGCTGCTCTTGCCCGGCGTCTATACGGGACAACACCGCGCCACATAGCAGTACTTTGAAAGT
GCTCATCATCGGGAATCGTTCTTCGGGGCGGAAAGACTCAAGGATCTTGCCGCTATTGAGATCCAGTTCG
ATATAGCCCACTCTTGCACCCAGTTGATCTTCAGCATCTTTTACTTTCACCAGCGTTTCGGGGTGTGCAA
AAACAGGCAAGCAAAATGCCGCAAAGAAGGGAATGAGTGCGACACGAAAATGTTGGATGCTCATACTCGT
CCTTTTTCAATATTATTGAAGCATTTATCAGGGTTACTAGTACGTCTCTCAAGGATAAGTAAGTAATATT
AAGGTACGGGAGGTATTGGACAGGCCGCAATAAAATATCTTTATTTTCATTACATCTGTGTGTTGGTTTT
TTGTGTGAATCGATAGTACTAACATACGCTCTCCATCAAAACAAAACGAAACAAAACAAACTAGCAAAAT
AGGCTGTCCCCAGTGCAAGTGCAGGTGCCAGAACATTTCTCT
