>Addgene plasmid #60875 | CIP2Aprom108bp-pGL4.10Luc | addgene partial sequence | sequence record 137983 | RVprimer3 5'-CTAGCAAAATAGGCTGTCCC-3'
TTTCTCTGGCCTAACTGGCCGAGGGACTTCCGGAGCCCGACCGGATCCGGAAGCTTCTGAGAGCAAGGGG
GTGGGGCCGAAAATCAAAAAAAGCGCGGCGAAAGCTAAAGGCCGGCGCACGCTGGGCGGTGGTGGTCCCT
AAGCCGGGCCGCGGCCGGTGCAATGGACTCCACTGCCTGCTTGAAGTCCTTGCTCCTGACTGTCAGTCAG
TACAAAGCCGTGAAGTCAGAGGCGAACGCCACTCAGCTTTTGCGGCACTTGGAGGTAATTTCTGGAAGAT
CTGGCCTCGGCGGCCAAGCTTGGCAATCCGGTACTGTTGGTAAAGCCACCATGGAAGATGCCAAAAACAT
TAAGAAGGGCCCAGCGCCATTCTACCCACTCGAAGACGGGACCGCCGGCGAGCAGCTGCACAAAGCCATG
AAGCGCTACGCCCTGGTGCCCGGCACCATCGCCTTTACCGACGCACATATCGAGGTGGACATTACCTACG
CCGAGTACTTCGAGATGAGCGTTCGGCTGGCAGAAGCTATGAAGCGCTATGGGCTGAATACAAACCATCG
GATCGTGGTGTGCAGCGAGAATAGCTTGCAGTTCTTCATGCCCGTGTTGGGTGCCCTGTTCATCGGTGTG
GCTGTGGCCCCAGCTAACGACATCTACAACGAGCGCGAGCTGCTGAACAGCATGGGCATCAGCCAGCCCA
CCGTCGTATTCGTGAGCAAGAAAGGGCTGCAAAAGATCCTCAACGTGCAAAAGAAGCTACCGATCATACA
AAAGATCATCATCATGGATAGCAAGACCGACTACCAGGGCTTCCAAAGCATGTACACCTTCGTGACTTCC
CATTTGCCACCCGGCTTCAACGAGTACGACTTCGTGCCCGAGAGCTTCGACCGGGACAAAACCATCGCCC
TGATCATGAACAGTAGTGGCAGTACCGGATTGCCCAAGGGCGTA
