>Addgene plasmid #60875 | CIP2Aprom108bp-pGL4.10Luc | addgene partial sequence | sequence record 137984 | Luc2-Rev 5'-GCCCTTCTTAATGTTTTTG-3'
GGATTGCCAAGCTTGGCCGCCGAGGCCAGATCTTCCAGAAATTACCTCCAAGTGCCGCAAAAGCTGAGTG
GCGTTCGCCTCTGACTTCACGGCTTTGTACTGACTGACAGTCAGGAGCAAGGACTTCAAGCAGGCAGTGG
AGTCCATTGCACCGGCCGCGGCCCGGCTTAGGGACCACCACCGCCCAGCGTGCGCCGGCCTTTAGCTTTC
GCCGCGCTTTTTTTGATTTTCGGCCCCACCCCCTTGCTCTCAGAAGCTTCCGGATCCGGTCGGGCTCCGG
AAGTCCCTCGGCCAGTTAGGCCAGAGAAATGTTCTGGCACCTGCACTTGCACTGGGGACAGCCTATTTTG
CTAGTTTGTTTTGTTTCGTTTTGTTTTGATGGAGAGCGTATGTTAGTACTATCGATTCACACAAAAAACC
AACACACAGATGTAATGAAAATAAAGATATTTTATTGCGGCCTGTCCAATACCTCCCGTACCTTAATATT
ACTTACTTATCCTTGAGAGACGTACTAGTAACCCTGATAAATGCTTCAATAATATTGAAAAAGGACGAGT
ATGAGCATCCAACATTTTCGTGTCGCACTCATTCCCTTCTTTGCGGCATTTTGCTTGCCTGTTTTTGCAC
ACCCCGAAACGCTGGTGAAAGTAAAAGATGCTGAAGATCAACTGGGTGCAAGAGTGGGCTATATCGAACT
GGATCTCAATAGCGGCAAGATCCTTGAGTCTTTCCGCCCCGAAGAACGATTCCCGATGATGAGCACTTTC
AAAGTACTGCTATGTGGCGCGGTGTTGTCCCGTATAGACGCCGGGCAAGAGCAGCTTGGTCGCCGTATAC
ACTACTCACAAAACGACTTGGTTGAGTACTCGCCGGTCACGGAAAAGCATCTTACGGATGGCATGACGGT
