[The description below was written by a language model from this plasmid's Addgene catalogue record.]
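Description:
CIP2Aprom108bp-pGL4.10Luc is a firefly luciferase reporter plasmid built on the promoterless pGL4.10(luc2) backbone (4242 bp without insert), a vector designed so that luciferase expression depends on whatever regulatory sequence is cloned upstream of the luc2 coding region. It is maintained in E. coli as a high-copy plasmid under ampicillin selection. No feature table accompanies the record, so the exact cloning sites and positions of backbone elements are not stated.

The insert is a 108 bp fragment of the human CIP2A (Cancerous Inhibitor of PP2A, also known as KIAA1524 or p90) promoter, placed so that it drives luc2 transcription. Because the backbone itself lacks a promoter, luciferase activity measured after transfection into mammalian cells reflects the transcriptional activity retained in this short promoter segment. According to the depositor's comments, the plasmid belongs to a series of promoter constructs of varying length generated with a commercial nested-deletion kit, which allows stepwise mapping of the regions needed for CIP2A promoter activity. The associated study concerns ETS1-mediated, MEK1/2-dependent overexpression of CIP2A in human cancer cells, so the construct is suited to testing how minimal promoter sequence responds to such signalling or transcription factor inputs, typically in comparison with the longer fragments in the series.

The record notes some discrepancies between the repository's quality-control sequencing and the depositor's reference sequence. The depositor states that these do not affect plasmid function.
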