Addgene plasmid #60875: CIP2Aprom108bp-pGL4.10Luc
Purpose: Luc reporter driven by 108 bp of the CIP2A promoter
Depositing lab: Jukka Westermarck. Depositing organization: University of Turku. Publication: ETS1 mediates MEK1/2-dependent overexpression of cancerous inhibitor of protein phosphatase 2A (CIP2A) in human cancer cells. Khanna A, Okkeri J, Bilgen T, Tiirikka T, Vihinen M, Visakorpi T, Westermarck J. PLoS One. 2011 Mar 22;6(3):e17979. doi: 10.1371/journal.pone.0017979. PubMed 21445343.
Backbone
  Vector backbone: pGL4.10(luc2)
  Backbone manufacturer: Promega
  Backbone size w/o insert (bp): 4242
  Vector type: Luciferase ; Promoterless
Growth in bacteria
  Bacterial resistance: Ampicillin, 100 μg/mL
  Growth temperature: 37°C
  Growth strain: DH5alpha
  Copy number: High Copy
Gene/Insert
  Gene/Insert name: NM_020890108 bp promoter fragment of Cancerous Inhibitor of PP2A.2 (alt name: 108 bp CIP2A promoter)
  Species: H. sapiens (human)
  Insert size (bp): 108
  Entrez Gene: CIP2A (a.k.a. KIAA1524, NOCIVA, p90)
Terms and licenses: Academic/Nonprofit Terms; Industry Terms: Not Available to Industry
Depositor comments: Then various length luciferase promoter constructs were created using the Deletion Kit for Kilo-Sequencing (Takara Bio Inc., Japan) as per the manufacturer’s instructions. Please note that there are some discrepancies between Addgene's quality control sequences and the depositor's sequence. The depositor noted that these discrepancies do NOT affect plasmid function.
How to cite: CIP2Aprom108bp-pGL4.10Luc was a gift from Jukka Westermarck (Addgene plasmid # 60875 ; http://n2t.net/addgene:60875 ; RRID:Addgene_60875)
